Addgene plasmid #220536: pAAV-Puro_siKD2.0
Purpose: (Empty Backbone) AAVS1-targeting vector designed for the iPS2-seq platform to express a single-copy, tetracycline-inducible shRNA in human pluripotent stem cells
Depositing lab: Alessandro Bertero. Depositing organization: University of Turin. Publication: Single cell transcriptional perturbome in pluripotent stem cell models. Balmas E, Ratto ML, Snijders KE, Becca S, Liaci C, Ricca I, Merlo GR, Calogero RA, Alessandri L, Mendjan S, Bertero A. Mol Syst Biol. 2025 Dec 10. doi: 10.1038/s44320-025-00172-8. PubMed 41372705.
Backbone
  Vector backbone: pAAV-Puro_sikD
  Vector type: Bacterial Expression
  Selectable markers: Puromycin
Growth in bacteria
  Bacterial resistance: Ampicillin, 100 μg/mL
  Growth temperature: 37°C
  Growth strain: DH5alpha
  Copy number: Unknown
Gene/Insert
  Cloning method: Gibson Cloning
Terms and licenses: Academic/Nonprofit Terms; Industry Terms: Not Available to Industry
Depositor comments: pAAV-Puro_siKD2.0 is an AAVS1-targeting vector designed for the iPS2-seq platform to express a single-copy, tetracycline-inducible shRNA in human pluripotent stem cells. Custom shRNAs are cloned into the vector together with a unique barcode (BC) and a random unique clonal identifier (UCI), enabling perturbation assignment and clonal tracking in single-cell RNA-seq. The plasmid includes a puromycin gene-trap cassette for positive selection after AAVS1 integration and is co-delivered with a filler plasmid (pAAV-Neo_CAG, Plasmid #220537) for efficient biallelic targeting. Please visit https://dx.doi.org/10.17504/protocols.io.e6nvw4q29lmk/v1 for a detailed protocol for use.
How to cite: pAAV-Puro_siKD2.0 was a gift from Alessandro Bertero (Addgene plasmid # 220536 ; http://n2t.net/addgene:220536 ; RRID:Addgene_220536)
