[The description below was written by a language model from this plasmid's Addgene catalogue record and pLannotate feature annotations shown in this document.]
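Description:
pAAV-Puro_siKD2.0 is an empty-backbone donor plasmid for homology-directed integration into the human AAVS1 safe-harbour locus (intron 1 of PPP1R12C). It was built for the iPS2-seq platform to place a single-copy, tetracycline-inducible shRNA cassette in human pluripotent stem cells. Despite the "pAAV" name, the feature table shows no AAV ITRs; the name refers to the AAVS1 target, and the catalogue lists the vector simply as a bacterial plasmid derived from pAAV-Puro_siKD. It replicates in E. coli from a high-copy ColE1/pUC origin under ampicillin selection. The backbone also carries an annotated NeoR/KanR gene and fragments of lacZα, ccdB and Tn5 transposase, which appear to be cloning-vector remnants.

Between the left and right AAVS1 homology arms sit three modules. The first is a gene trap, made of a splice acceptor followed by a promoterless puromycin resistance gene and an SV40 poly(A). PuroR is therefore expressed mainly when correct integration lets it splice into the endogenous PPP1R12C transcript, which enriches for on-target events. The second is an H1 Pol III promoter fused to a tet operator element, followed by a short cloning site. Users insert their shRNA here by Gibson assembly, together with a barcode and a random unique clonal identifier, so that perturbations and clones can be assigned in single-cell RNA-seq. The third is a CAG-type cassette (CMV enhancer and chimeric intron) driving tetR with a bGH poly(A). The repressor silences the H1 promoter until tetracycline is added.

Outside the left arm, a PGK/EM7-driven truncated HSV thymidine kinase cassette is annotated. Such a cassette could allow negative selection against random integration, though the record does not describe this use. The plasmid is co-delivered with a neomycin-selectable filler donor, pAAV-Neo_CAG, for efficient biallelic targeting.
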