Features (pLannotate 1.2.2; 31 found; start..end, strand, type, name):
      2..94      +  CDS            lacI (fragment): lac repressor; lacI; The lac repressor binds to the lac operator to inhibit transcription in E. coli. This inhibition can be relieved by adding lactose or isopropyl-β-D-thiogalactopyranoside (IPTG).
    107..128     +  protein_bind   CAP binding site: CAP binding activates transcription in the presence of cAMP. E. coli catabolite activator protein
    143..173     +  promoter       lac promoter: promoter for the E. coli lac operon
    177..199     +  protein_bind   lac operator (fragment): The lac repressor binds to the lac operator to inhibit transcription in E. coli. This inhibition can be relieved by adding lactose or isopropyl-β-D-thiogalactopyranoside (IPTG). lac repressor encoded by lacI
    242..260     +  promoter       T3 promoter: promoter for bacteriophage T3 RNA polymerase
    285..406     -  polyA_signal   SV40 poly(A) signal: SV40 polyadenylation signal
    413..1408    -  CDS            ΔTK: truncated herpes simplex virus thymidine kinase (Salomon et al., 1995) confers sensitivity to nucleoside analogs such as acyclovir or ganciclovir
   1439..1486    -  promoter       EM7 promoter: synthetic bacterial promoter&nbsp
   1498..1997    -  promoter       PGK promoter: mouse phosphoglycerate kinase 1 promoter
   2026..2829    +  misc_feature   HA-L: left homology arm from the adeno-associated virus integration site (AAVS1) within intron 1 of the human PPP1R12C gene
   2836..2861    +  misc_feature   SA: splice acceptor site
   2948..3547    +  CDS            PuroR: puromycin N-acetyltransferase; pac from Streptomyces alboniger; confers resistance to puromycin
   3585..3719    +  polyA_signal   SV40 poly(A) signal: SV40 polyadenylation signal
   3728..3929    +  promoter       H1 promoter (fragment): human H1 RNA promoter
   3928..3947    +  promoter       PLtetO-1 promoter (fragment): modified phage lambda PL promoter with tet operator sites (Lutz and Bujard, 1997)
   3950..3975    +  misc_feature   MCS (fragment): pBluescript multiple cloning site
   4037..4340    +  enhancer       CMV enhancer: human cytomegalovirus immediate early enhancer
   4620..5636    +  intron         chimeric intron: chimera between introns from chicken β-actin and rabbit β-globin
   5728..6345    +  CDS            tetR: TETR2_ECOLX - Experimental evidence at protein level: Swiss-Prot protein existence level 1. TetR is the repressor of the tetracycline resistance element; its N-terminal region forms a helix-turn-helix structure and binds DNA. Binding of tetracycline to TetR reduces the repressor affinity for the tetracycline resistance gene (tetA) promoter operator sites. From Escherichia coli.
   6381..6492    +  polyA_signal   bGH poly(A) signal: bovine growth hormone polyadenylation signal
   6622..7458    +  misc_feature   HA-R: right homology arm from the adeno-associated virus integration site (AAVS1) within intron 1 of the human PPP1R12C gene
   7493..7511    -  promoter       T7 promoter: promoter for bacteriophage T7 RNA polymerase
   7514..7661    +  CDS            lacZα (fragment): LacZα fragment of β-galactosidase; lacZ fragment
   7671..7974    +  CDS            ccdB (fragment): CcdB, a bacterial toxin that poisons DNA gyrase; ccdB; Plasmids containing the ccdB gene cannot be propagated in standard E. coli strains.
   8022..8291    +  CDS            tnpA (fragment): TN5P_ECOLX - Also known as tnp. Experimental evidence at protein level: Swiss-Prot protein existence level 1. Mediates transposition of transposon Tn5 by a 'cut and paste' mechanism. First, the monomeric transposase binds the 19 bp inverted DNA repeats flanking the transposon. Then, dimerization of the DNA- bound transposase creates a synaptic DNA complex. After nicking of the first DNA strand, excision of the transposon proceeds through a series of intermediates. The transposase then mediates the insertion of the transposon at a new site by strand transfer. The activity of the wild- type tran
   8323..9117    +  CDS            NeoR/KanR: aminoglycoside phosphotransferase from Tn5; aph(3')-II (or nptII); confers resistance to neomycin, kanamycin, and G418 (Geneticin®)
   9138..9188    -  misc_feature   bom (fragment): basis of mobility region from pBR322
   9215..9274    +  promoter       AmpR promoter (fragment): bla
   9367..10227   -  CDS            AmpR: β-lactamase; bla; confers resistance to ampicillin, carbenicillin, and related antibiotics
  10228..10280   -  promoter       AmpR promoter (fragment): bla
  10351..10939   +  rep_origin     ori: high-copy-number ColE1/pMB1/pBR322/pUC origin of replication
>Addgene plasmid #220536 | pAAV-Puro_siKD2.0 | addgene full sequence | sequence record 437813 | Addgene NGS Result
AGCGCCCAATACGCAAACCGCCTCTCCCCGCGCGTTGGCCGATTCATTAATGCAGCTGGCACGACAGGTT
TCCCGACTGGAAAGCGGGCAGTGAGCGCAACGCAATTAATGTGAGTTAGCTCACTCATTAGGCACCCCAG
GCTTTACACTTTATGCTTCCGGCTCGTATGTTGTGTGGAATTGTGAGCGGATAACAATTTCACACAGGAA
ACAGCTATGACCATGATTACGCCAAGCTCAGAATTAACCCTCACTAAAGGGACTAGTCCTGCAGGCAGAC
ATGATAAGATACATTGATGAGTTTGGACAAACCACAACTAGAATGCAGTGAAAAAAATGCTTTATTTGTG
AAATTTGTGATGCTATTGCTTTATTTGTAACCATTATAAGCTGCAATAAACAAGTTCTTAAGTCAGTTAG
CCTCCCCCATCTCCCGGGCAAACGTGCGCGCCAGGTCGCAGATCGTCGGTATGGAGCCTGGGGTGGTGAC
GTGGGTCTGGATCATCCCGGAGGTAAGTTGCAGCAGGGCGTCCCGGCAGCCGGCGGGCGATTGGTCGTAA
TCCAGGATAAAGACGTGCATGGGACGGAGGCGTTTGGCCAAGACGTCCAAGGCCCAGGCAAACACGTTGT
ACAGGTCGCCGTTGGGGGCCAGCAACTCGGGGGCCCGAAACAGGGTAAATAACGTGTCCCCGATATGGGG
TCGTGGGCCCGCGTTGCTCTGGGGCTCGGCACCCTGGGGCGGCACGGCCGTCCCCGAAAGCTGTCCCCAA
TCCTCCCGCCACGACCCGCCGCCCTGCAGATACCGCACCGTATTGGCAAGCAGCCCGTAAACGCGGCGAA
TCGCGGCCAGCATAGCCAGGTCAAGCCGCTCGCCGGGGCGCTGGCGTTTGGCCAGGCGGTCGATGTGTCT
GTCCTCCGGAAGGGCCCCCAACACGATGTTTGTGCCGGGCAAGGTCGGCGGGATGAGGGCCACGAACGCC
AGCACGGCCTGGGGGGTCATGCTGCCCATAAGGTATCGCGCGGCCGGGTAGCACAGGAGGGCGGCGATGG
GATGGCGGTCGAAGATGAGGGTGAGGGCCGGGGGCGGGGCATGTGAGCTCCCAGCCTCCCCCCCGATATG
AGGAGCCAGAACGGCGTCGGTCACGGCATAAGGCATGCCCATTGTTATCTGGGCGCTTGTCATTACCACC
GCCGCGTCCCCGGCCGATATCTCACCCTGGTCAAGGCGGTGTTGTGTGGTGTAGATGTTCGCGATTGTCT
CGGAAGCCCCCAGCACCCGCCAGTAAGTCATCGGCTCGGGTACGTAGACGATATCGTCGCGCGAACCCAG
GGCCACCAGCAGTTGCGTGGTGGTGGTTTTCCCCATCCCGTGGGGACCGTCTATATAAACCCGCAGTAGC
GTGGGCATGGTGGCCGATCTGGTTTAGTTCCTCACCTTGTCGTATTATACTATGCCGATATACTATGCCG
ATGATTAATTGTCAACAGGCTGCAGGTCGAAAGGCCCGGAGATGAGGAAGAGGAGAACAGCGCGGCAGAC
GTGCGCTTTTGAAGCGTGCAGAATGCCGGGCCTCCGGAGGACCTTCGGGCGCCCGCCCCGCCCCTGAGCC
CGCCCCTGAGCCCGCCCCCGGACCCACCCCTTCCCAGCCTCTGAGCCCAGAAAGCGAAGGAGCAAAGCTG
CTATTGGCCGCTGCCCCAAAGGCCTACCCGCTTCCATTGCTCAGCGGTGCTGTCCATCTGCACGAGACTA
GTGAGACGTGCTACTTCCATTTGTCACGTCCTGCACGACGCGAGCTGCGGGGCGGGGGGGAACTTCCTGA
CTAGGGGAGGAGTAGAAGGTGGCGCGAAGGGGCCACCAAAGAACGGAGCCGGTTGGCGCCTACCGGTGGA
TGTGGAATGTGTGCGAGGCCAGAGGCCACTTGTGTAGCGCCAAGTGCCCAGCGGGGCTGCTAAAGCGCAT
GCTCCAGACTGCCTTGGGAAAAGCGCCTCCCCTACCCGGTAGAATTTTTAAACGAATTCGCCCTTTGCTT
TCTCTGACCAGCATTCTCTCCCCTGGGCCTGTGCCGCTTTCTGTCTGCAGCTTGTGGCCTGGGTCACCTC
TACGGCTGGCCCAGATCCTTCCCTGCCGCCTCCTTCAGGTTCCGTCTTCCTCCACTCCCTCTTCCCCTTG
CTCTCTGCTGTGTTGCTGCCCAAGGATGCTCTTTCCGGAGCACTTCCTTCTCGGCGCTGCACCACGTGAT
GTCCTCTGAGCGGATCCTCCCCGTGTCTGGGTCCTCTCCGGGCATCTCTCCTCCCTCACCCAACCCCATG
CCGTCTTCACTCGCTGGGTTCCCTTTTCCTTCTCCTTCTGGGGCCTGTGCCATCTCTCGTTTCTTAGGAT
GGCCTTCTCCGACGGATGTCTCCCTTGCGTCCCGCCTCCCCTTCTTGTAGGCCTGCATCATCACCGTTTT
TCTGGACAACCCCAAAGTACCCCGTCTCCCTGGCTTTAGCCACCTCTCCATCCTCTTGCTTTCTTTGCCT
GGACACCCCGTTCTCCTGTGGATTCGGGTCACCTCTCACTCCTTTCATTTGGGCAGCTCCCCTACCCCCC
TTACCTCTCTAGTCTGTGCTAGCTCTTCCAGCCCCCTGTCATGGCATCTTCCAGGGGTCCGAGAGCTCAG
CTAGTCTTCTTCCTCCAACCCGGGCCCCTATGTCCACTTCAGGACAGCATGTTTGCTGCCTCCAGGGATC
CTGTGTCCCCGAGCTGGGACCACCTTATATTCCCAGGGCCGGTTAATGTGGCTCTGGTTCTGGGTACTTT
TATCTGTCCCCTCCACCCCACAGTGGGGCAAGCTTCTGACCTCTTCTCTTCCTCCCACAGGGCCTCGAGA
GTTCTGGCAGCGGAGAGGGCAGAGGAAGTCTTCTAACATGCGGTGACGTGGAGGAGAATCCCGGCCCTAG
GCTCGAGATGACCGAGTACAAGCCCACGGTGCGCCTCGCCACCCGCGACGACGTCCCCAGGGCCGTACGC
ACCCTCGCCGCCGCGTTCGCCGACTACCCCGCCACGCGCCACACCGTCGATCCGGACCGCCACATCGAGC
GGGTCACCGAGCTGCAAGAACTCTTCCTCACGCGCGTCGGGCTCGACATCGGCAAGGTGTGGGTCGCGGA
CGACGGCGCCGCGGTGGCGGTCTGGACCACGCCGGAGAGCGTCGAAGCGGGGGCGGTGTTCGCCGAGATC
GGCCCGCGCATGGCCGAGTTGAGCGGTTCCCGGCTGGCCGCGCAGCAACAGATGGAAGGCCTCCTGGCGC
CGCACCGGCCCAAGGAGCCCGCGTGGTTCCTGGCCACCGTCGGCGTCTCGCCCGACCACCAGGGCAAGGG
TCTGGGCAGCGCCGTCGTGCTCCCCGGAGTGGAGGCGGCCGAGCGCGCCGGGGTGCCCGCCTTCCTGGAG
ACCTCCGCGCCCCGCAACCTCCCCTTCTACGAGCGGCTCGGCTTCACCGTCACCGCCGACGTCGAGGTGC
CCGAAGGACCGCGCACCTGGTGCATGACCCGCAAGCCCGGTGCCTGATCTAGAGGGCCCGTTTAAACCCG
CTGATCAGCCTCGAAACTTGTTTATTGCAGCTTATAATGGTTACAAATAAAGCAATAGCATCACAAATTT
CACAAATAAAGCATTTTTTTCACTGCATTCTAGTTGTGGTTTGTCCAAACTCATCAATGTATCTTATCAT
GTCTGGATCGTCAATTCGAACGCTGACGTCATCAACCCGCTCCAAGGAATCGCGGGCCCAGTGTCACTAG
GCGGGAACACCCAGCGCGCGTGCGCCCTGGCAGGAAGATGGCTGTGAGGGACAGGGGAGTGGCGCCCTGC
AATATTTGCATGTCGCTATGTGTTCTGGGAAATCACCATAAACGTGAAATGTCTTTGGATTTGGGAATCT
TATAAGTTCCCTATCAGTGATAGAGATCTAAGCTTATCGATACCGTCGACCTCGACTAGTTATTAATAGT
AATCAATTACGGGGTCATTAGTTCATAGCCCATATATGGAGTTCCGCGTTACATAACTTACGGTAAATGG
CCCGCCTGGCTGACCGCCCAACGACCCCCGCCCATTGACGTCAATAATGACGTATGTTCCCATAGTAACG
CCAATAGGGACTTTCCATTGACGTCAATGGGTGGAGTATTTACGGTAAACTGCCCACTTGGCAGTACATC
AAGTGTATCATATGCCAAGTACGCCCCCTATTGACGTCAATGACGGTAAATGGCCCGCCTGGCATTATGC
CCAGTACATGACCTTATGGGACTTTCCTACTTGGCAGTACATCTACGTATTAGTCATCGCTATTACCATG
GTCGAGGTGAGCCCCACGTTCTGCTTCACTCTCCCCATCTCCCCCCCCTCCCCACCCCCAATTTTGTATT
TATTTATTTTTTAATTATTTTGTGCAGCGATGGGGGCGGGGGGGGGGGGGGGGCGCGCGCCGGGGGGGGG
GGGGGGGGGSGGGGGGSGGGGSGGGGSGRGGSGGRGRGGKGCGGCGGCAGCCAATCAGAGCGGCGCGCTC
CGAAAGTTTCCTTTTATGGCGAGGCGGCGGCGGCGGCGGCCCTATAAAAAGCGAAGCGCGCGGCGGGCGG
GAGTCGCTGCGCGCTGCCTTCGCCCCGTGCCCCGCTCCGCCGCCGCCTCGCGCCGCCCGCCCCGGCTCTG
ACTGACCGCGTTACTCCCACAGGTGAGCGGGCGGGACGGCCCTTCTCCTCCGGGCTGTAATTAGCGCTTG
GTTTAATGACGGCTTGTTTCTTTTCTGTGGCTGCGTGAAAGCCTTGAGGGGCTCCGGGAGGGCCCTTTGT
GCGGGGGGAGCGGCTCGGGGGGTGCGTGCGTGTGTGTGTGCGTGGGGAGCGCCGCGTGCGGCTCCGCGCT
GCCCGGCGGCTGTGAGCGCTGCGGGCGCGGCGCGGGGCTTTGTGCGCTCCGCAGTGTGCGCGAGGGGAGC
GCGGCCGGGGGCGGTGCCCCGCGGTGCGGGGGGGGCTGCGAGGGGAACAAAGGCTGCGTGCGGGGTGTGT
GCGTGGGGGGGTGAGCAGGGGGTGTGGGCGCGTCGGTCGGGCTGCAACCCCCCCTGCACCCCCCTCCCCG
AGTTGCTGAGCACGGCCCGGCTTCGGGTGCGGGGCTCCGTACGGGGCGTGGCGCGGGGCTCGCCGTGCCG
GGCGGGGGGTGGCGGCAGGKGGGGGTGCCGGGCGGGGCGGGGCCGCCKCGGGCCGGGGRGGGCTCGGGGG
RGGGGCGCGGCGGCCCCCGGAGCGCCGGCGGCTGTCGAGGCGCGGCGAGCCGCAGCCATTGCCTTTTATG
GTAATCGTGCGAGAGGGCGCAGGGACTTCCTTTGTCCCAAATCTGTGCGGAGCCGAAATCTGGGAGGCGC
CGCCGCACCCCCTCTAGCGGGCGCGGGGCGAAGCGGTGCGGCGCCGGCAGGAAGGAAATGGGCGGGGAGG
GCCTTCGTGCGTCGCCGCGCCGCCGTCCCCTTCTCCCTCTCCAGCCTCGGGGCTGTCCGCGGGGGGACGG
CTGCCTTCGGGGGGGACGGGGCAGGGCGGGGTTCGGCTTCTGGCGTGTGACCGGCGGCTCTAGAGCCTCT
GCTAACCATGTTCATGCCTTCTTCTTTTTCCTACAGCTCCTGGGCAACGTGCTGGTTATTGTGCTGTCTC
ATCATTTTGGCAAAGAATTAATTCGGATCCACCATGCCCAAGAAAAAGCGGAAGGTGTCCCGGCTGGACA
AGAGCAAAGTGATCAACAGCGCCCTGGAACTGCTGAACGAAGTGGGCATCGAGGGCCTGACCACCCGGAA
GCTGGCCCAGAAACTGGGCGTGGAACAGCCCACCCTGTACTGGCACGTGAAGAACAAGCGGGCCCTGCTG
GACGCCCTGGCCATCGAGATGCTGGACCGGCACCACACACACTTTTGCCCCCTGGAAGGCGAAAGCTGGC
AGGACTTCCTGCGGAACAACGCCAAGAGCTTCAGATGCGCCCTGCTGAGCCACCGGGACGGCGCCAAAGT
GCACCTGGGCACCAGACCCACCGAGAAGCAGTACGAGACACTGGAAAACCAGCTGGCCTTCCTGTGCCAG
CAGGGCTTCAGCCTGGAAAACGCCCTGTACGCCCTGAGCGCCGTGGGCCACTTTACCCTGGGCTGCGTGC
TGGAAGATCAGGAACACCAGGTCGCCAAAGAGGAAAGAGAGACACCCACCACCGACAGCATGCCCCCCCT
GCTGAGACAGGCCATCGAGCTGTTCGATCATCAAGGCGCCGAGCCCGCCTTCCTGTTCGGCCTGGAACTG
ATCATCTGCGGCCTCGAGAAGCAGCTGAAGTGCGAGAGCGGCTCCCCCAGATGAACGCGTAGCTCGCTGA
TCAGCCTCGACTGTGCCTTCTAGTTGCCAGCCATCTGTTGTTTGCCCCTCCCCCGTGCCTTCCTTGACCC
TGGAAGGTGCCACTCCCACTGTCCTTTCCTAATAAAATGAGGAAATTGCATCGCATTGTCTGAGTAGGTG
TCATTCTATTCTGGGGGGTGGGGTGGGGCAGGACAGCAAGGGGGAGGATTGGGAAGAGAATAGCAGGCAT
GCTGGGGGTCTCGAGGGGGGGCCCGGACAGTACTAAGCTTTACTAGGGACAGGATTGGTGACAGAAAAGC
CCCATCCTTAGGCCTCCTCCTTCCTAGTCTCCTGATATTGGGTCTAACCCCCACCTCCTGTTAGGCAGAT
TCCTTATCTGGTGACACACCCCCATTTCCTGGAGCCATCTCTCTCCTTGCCAGAACCTCTAAGGTTTGCT
TACGATGGAGCCAGAGAGGATCCTGGGAGGGAGAGCTTGGCAGGGGGTGGGAGGGAAGGGGGGGATGCGT
GACCTGCCCGGTTCTCAGTGGCCACCCTGCGCTACCCTCTCCCAGAACCTGAGCTGCTCTGACGCGGCTG
TCTGGTGCGTTTCACTGATCCTGGTGCTGCAGCTTCCTTACACTTCCCAAGAGGAGAAGCAGTTTGGAAA
AACAAAATCAGAATAAGTTGGTCCTGAGTTCTAACTTTGGCTCTTCACCTTTCTAGTCCCCAATTTATAT
TGTTCCTCCGTGCGTCAGTTTTACCTGTGAGATAAGGCCAGTAGCCAGCCCCGTCCTGGCAGGGCTGTGG
TGAGGAGGGGGGTGTCCGTGTGGAAAACTCCCTTTGTGAGAATGGTGCGTCCTAGGTGTTCACCAGGTCG
TGGCCGCCTCTACTCCCTTTCTCTTTCTCCATCCTTCTTTCCTTAAAGAGTCCCCAGTGCTATCTGGGAC
ATATTCCTCCGCCCAGAGCAGGGTCCCGCTTCCCTAAGGCCCTGCTCTGGGCTTCTGGGTTTGAGTCCTT
GGCAAGCCCAGGAGAGGCGCTCAGGCTTCCCTGTCCCCCTTCCTCGTCCACCATCTCATGCCCCTGGCTC
TCCTGCCCCTTCCCTACAGGGGTTCCTGGCTCTGCTCTAAGGGCGAATTCGCGGCCGCTAAATTCAATTC
GCCCTATAGTGAGTCGTATTACAATTCACTGGCCGTCGTTTTACAACGTCGTGACTGGGAAAACCCTGGC
GTTACCCAACTTAATCGCCTTGCAGCACATCCCCCTTTCGCCAGCTGGCGTAATAGCGAAGAGGCCCGCA
CCGATCGCCCTTCCCAACAGTTGCGCAGCCTATACGTACGGCAGTTTAAGGTTTACACCTATAAAAGAGA
GAGCCGTTATCGTCTGTTTGTGGATGTACAGAGTGATATTATTGACACGCCGGGGCGACGGATGGTGATC
CCCCTGGCCAGTGCACGTCTGCTGTCAGATAAAGTCTCCCGTGAACTTTACCCGGTGGTGCATATCGGGG
ATGAAAGCTGGCGCATGATGACCACCGATATGGCCAGTGTGCCGGTCTCCGTTATCGGGGAAGAAGTGGC
TGATCTCAGCCACCGCGAAAATGACATCAAAAACGCCATTAACCTGATGTTCTGGGGAATATAAATGTCA
GGCATGAGATTATCAAAAAGGATCTTCACCTAGATCCTTTTCACGTAGAAAGCCAGTCCGCAGAAACGGT
GCTGACCCCGGATGAATGTCAGCTACTGGGCTATCTGGACAAGGGAAAACGCAAGCGCAAAGAGAAAGCA
GGTAGCTTGCAGTGGGCTTACATGGCGATAGCTAGACTGGGCGGTTTTATGGACAGCAAGCGAACCGGAA
TTGCCAGCTGGGGCGCCCTCTGGTAAGGTTGGGAAGCCCTGCAAAGTAAACTGGATGGCTTTCTTGCCGC
CAAGGATCTGATGGCGCAGGGGATCAAGCTCTGATCAAGAGACAGGATGAGGATCGTTTCGCATGATTGA
ACAAGATGGATTGCACGCAGGTTCTCCGGCCGCTTGGGTGGAGAGGCTATTCGGCTATGACTGGGCACAA
CAGACAATCGGCTGCTCTGATGCCGCCGTGTTCCGGCTGTCAGCGCAGGGGCGCCCGGTTCTTTTTGTCA
AGACCGACCTGTCCGGTGCCCTGAATGAACTGCAAGACGAGGCAGCGCGGCTATCGTGGCTGGCCACGAC
GGGCGTTCCTTGCGCAGCTGTGCTCGACGTTGTCACTGAAGCGGGAAGGGACTGGCTGCTATTGGGCGAA
GTGCCGGGGCAGGATCTCCTGTCATCTCACCTTGCTCCTGCCGAGAAAGTATCCATCATGGCTGATGCAA
TGCGGCGGCTGCATACGCTTGATCCGGCTACCTGCCCATTCGACCACCAAGCGAAACATCGCATCGAGCG
AGCACGTACTCGGATGGAAGCCGGTCTTGTCGATCAGGATGATCTGGACGAAGAGCATCAGGGGCTCGCG
CCAGCCGAACTGTTCGCCAGGCTCAAGGCGAGCATGCCCGACGGCGAGGATCTCGTCGTGACCCATGGCG
ATGCCTGCTTGCCGAATATCATGGTGGAAAATGGCCGCTTTTCTGGATTCATCGACTGTGGCCGGCTGGG
TGTGGCGGACCGCTATCAGGACATAGCGTTGGCTACCCGTGATATTGCTGAAGAGCTTGGCGGCGAATGG
GCTGACCGCTTCCTCGTGCTTTACGGTATCGCCGCTCCCGATTCGCAGCGCATCGCCTTCTATCGCCTTC
TTGACGAGTTCTTCTGAATTATTAACGCTTACAATTTCCTGATGCGGTATTTTCTCCTTACGCATCTGTG
CGGTATTTCACACCGCATCAGGTGGCACTTTTCGGGGAAATGTGCGCGGAACCCCTATTTGTTTATTTTT
CTAAATACATTCAAATATGTATCCGCTCATGAGATTATCAAAAAGGATCTTCACCTAGATCCTTTTAAAT
TAAAAATGAAGTTTTAAATCAATCTAAAGTATATATGAGTAAACTTGGTCTGACAGTTACCAATGCTTAA
TCAGTGAGGCACCTATCTCAGCGATCTGTCTATTTCGTTCATCCATAGTTGCCTGACTCCCCGTCGTGTA
GATAACTACGATACGGGAGGGCTTACCATCTGGCCCCAGTGCTGCAATGATACCGCGAGACCCACGCTCA
CCGGCTCCAGATTTATCAGCAATAAACCAGCCAGCCGGAAGGGCCGAGCGCAGAAGTGGTCCTGCAACTT
TATCCGCCTCCATCCAGTCTATTAATTGTTGCCGGGAAGCTAGAGTAAGTAGTTCGCCAGTTAATAGTTT
GCGCAACGTTGTTGCCATTGCTACAGGCATCGTGGTGTCACGCTCGTCGTTTGGTATGGCTTCATTCAGC
TCCGGTTCCCAACGATCAAGGCGAGTTACATGATCCCCCATGTTGTGCAAAAAAGCGGTTAGCTCCTTCG
GTCCTCCGATCGTTGTCAGAAGTAAGTTGGCCGCAGTGTTATCACTCATGGTTATGGCAGCACTGCATAA
TTCTCTTACTGTCATGCCATCCGTAAGATGCTTTTCTGTGACTGGTGAATACTCAACCAAGTCATTCTGA
GAATAGTGTATGCGGCGACCGAGTTGCTCTTGCCCGGCGTCAATACGGGATAATACCGCGCCACATAGCA
GAACTTTAAAAGTGCTCATCATTGGAAAACGTTCTTCGGGGCGAAAACTCTCAAGGATCTTACCGCTGTT
GAGATCCAGTTCGATGTAACCCACTCGTGCACCCAACTGATCTTCAGCATCTTTTACTTTCACCAGCGTT
TCTGGGTGAGCAAAAACAGGAAGGCAAAATGCCGCAAAAAAGGGAATAAGGGCGACACGGAAATGTTGAA
TACTCATACTCTTCCTTTTTCAATATTATTGAAGCATTTATCAGGGTTATTGTCTCATGACCAAAATCCC
TTAACGTGAGTTTTCGTTCCACTGAGCGTCAGACCCCGTAGAAAAGATCAAAGGATCTTCTTGAGATCCT
TTTTTTCTGCGCGTAATCTGCTGCTTGCAAACAAAAAAACCACCGCTACCAGCGGTGGTTTGTTTGCCGG
ATCAAGAGCTACCAACTCTTTTTCCGAAGGTAACTGGCTTCAGCAGAGCGCAGATACCAAATACTGTTCT
TCTAGTGTAGCCGTAGTTAGGCCACCACTTCAAGAACTCTGTAGCACCGCCTACATACCTCGCTCTGCTA
ATCCTGTTACCAGTGGCTGCTGCCAGTGGCGATAAGTCGTGTCTTACCGGGTTGGACTCAAGACGATAGT
TACCGGATAAGGCGCAGCGGTCGGGCTGAACGGGGGGTTCGTGCACACAGCCCAGCTTGGAGCGAACGAC
CTACACCGAACTGAGATACCTACAGCGTGAGCTATGAGAAAGCGCCACGCTTCCCGAAGGGAGAAAGGCG
GACAGGTATCCGGTAAGCGGCAGGGTCGGAACAGGAGAGCGCACGAGGGAGCTTCCAGGGGGAAACGCCT
GGTATCTTTATAGTCCTGTCGGGTTTCGCCACCTCTGACTTGAGCGTCGATTTTTGTGATGCTCGTCAGG
GGGGCGGAGCCTATGGAAAAACGCCAGCAACGCGGCCTTTTTACGGTTCCTGGCCTTTTGCTGGCCTTTT
GCTCACATGTTCTTTCCTGCGTTATCCCCTGATTCTGTGGATAACCGTATTACCGCCTTTGAGTGAGCTG
ATACCGCTCGCCGCAGCCGAACGACCGAGCGCAGCGAGTCAGTGAGCGAGGAAGCGGAAG
